Addgene plasmid #188684: ipUSEPR-sg-Hs-CDK1
Purpose: control sgRNA
Depositing lab: Lewis Cantley. Depositing organization: Cornell University.
Backbone
  Vector backbone: pLenti
  Vector type: Lentiviral, CRISPR
Growth in bacteria
  Bacterial resistance: Ampicillin, 100 μg/mL
  Growth temperature: 30°C
  Growth strain: NEB Stable
  Copy number: High Copy
Gene/Insert
  Gene/Insert name: sgCDK1
  gRNA/shRNA sequence: GACAAAACACAATCCCCTGT
  Species: H. sapiens (human)
  Insert size (bp): 20
  Mutation: WT
  Entrez Gene: CDK1 (a.k.a. CDC2, CDC28A, P34CDC2)
  Cloning method: Restriction Enzyme; 5′ cloning site Unknown (unknown if destroyed)
Terms and licenses: Academic/Nonprofit Terms; Industry Terms: Not Available to Industry
How to cite: ipUSEPR-sg-Hs-CDK1 was a gift from Lewis Cantley (Addgene plasmid # 188684 ; http://n2t.net/addgene:188684 ; RRID:Addgene_188684)
