[The description below was written by a language model from this plasmid's Addgene catalogue record and pLannotate feature annotations shown in this document.]
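Description:
ipUSEPR-sg-Hs-CDK1 is a lentiviral CRISPR guide-RNA expression plasmid of about 7.9 kb built on a pLenti backbone, carrying a single 20-nt sgRNA against human CDK1 (also known as CDC2). The depositor lists its purpose simply as a control sgRNA and does not elaborate. Since CDK1 is an essential cell-cycle kinase, guides against it are commonly used as positive controls for cell dropout in CRISPR experiments. In bacteria the plasmid replicates from a high-copy ColE1/pUC-type origin and is selected with ampicillin through the bla gene and its native promoter. A recombination-reducing strain is recorded for propagation, as is usual for LTR-containing vectors.

The transfer cassette begins with a CMV enhancer/promoter fused to a truncated HIV-1 5' LTR, an arrangement that drives production of the viral genomic RNA in packaging cells without Tat. It is followed by the Ψ packaging signal with a gag fragment, the Rev response element for nuclear export of the unspliced genome, and the cPPT/CTS, which aids nuclear import in transduced cells. A human U6 RNA polymerase III promoter then transcribes the CDK1 spacer joined to a Streptococcus pyogenes Cas9 scaffold, annotated here as a tracrRNA fragment. Downstream, an EF-1α core promoter drives puromycin N-acetyltransferase followed by TagRFP, allowing drug selection and red-fluorescence tracking of transduced cells. The annotation does not identify the element linking these two coding sequences. A WPRE enhances transcript expression, and a nef-derived fragment plus a second truncated LTR close the provirus. No Cas9 gene is annotated, so the nuclease must be supplied separately, for example in Cas9-expressing target cells.
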