Features (pLannotate 1.2.2; 21 found; start..end, strand, type, name):
     30..82      -  misc_feature   bom (fragment): basis of mobility region from pBR322
    237..616     +  enhancer       CMV enhancer: human cytomegalovirus immediate early enhancer
    617..816     +  promoter       CMV promoter: human cytomegalovirus (CMV) immediate early promoter
    834..1014    +  LTR            5' LTR (truncated): truncated 5' long terminal repeat (LTR) from HIV-1
   1061..1186    +  misc_feature   HIV-1 Ψ: packaging signal of human immunodeficiency virus type 1
   1170..1508    +  CDS            HIV-1 gag (fragment): gag protein from human immunodeficiency virus 1; gag
   1683..1916    +  misc_feature   RRE: The Rev response element (RRE) of HIV-1 allows for Rev-dependent mRNA export from the nucleus to the cytoplasm.
   2293..2393    +  CDS            Rev (fragment): human immunodeficiency virus 1 (HIV-1) Rev protein; rev; enhances nuclear export of unspliced and incompletely spliced viral mRNAs
   2443..2560    +  misc_feature   cPPT/CTS: central polypurine tract and central termination sequence of HIV-1
   2653..2893    +  promoter       U6 promoter: RNA polymerase III promoter for human U6 snRNA
   2940..3007    +  misc_RNA       tracrRNA (fragment): trans-activating CRISPR RNA for the Streptococcus pyogenes CRISPR/Cas9 system
   3069..3280    +  promoter       EF-1α core promoter: core promoter for human elongation factor EF-1α
   3331..3927    +  CDS            PuroR (fragment): puromycin N-acetyltransferase; pac from Streptomyces; confers resistance to puromycin
   4000..4713    +  CDS            TagRFP: monomeric derivative of red fluorescent protein from Entacmaea quadricolor (Merzlyak et al., 2007) mammalian codon-optimized
   4766..5354    +  misc_feature   WPRE: woodchuck hepatitis virus posttranscriptional regulatory element
   5355..5374    +  misc_feature   MCS (fragment): pBluescript multiple cloning site
   5376..5876    +  CDS            nef (fragment): NEF_HV1LA - Experimental evidence at protein level: Swiss-Prot protein existence level 1. Extracellular Nef protein targets CD4(+) T-lymphocytes for apoptosis by interacting with CXCR4 surface receptors. From Human immunodeficiency virus type 1 group M subtype B (isolate Lai) (HIV-1).
   5883..6063    +  LTR            5' LTR (truncated): truncated 5' long terminal repeat (LTR) from HIV-1
   6125..6713    -  rep_origin     ori: high-copy-number ColE1/pMB1/pBR322/pUC origin of replication
   6884..7744    -  CDS            AmpR: β-lactamase; bla; confers resistance to ampicillin, carbenicillin, and related antibiotics
   7745..7849    -  promoter       AmpR promoter: bla
>Addgene plasmid #188684 | ipUSEPR-sg-Hs-CDK1 | addgene full sequence | sequence record 375070 | Addgene NGS Result
TCGACGGATCGGGAGATCTCCCGATCCCCTATGGTGCACTCTCAGTACAATCTGCTCTGATGCCGCATAG
TTAAGCCAGTATCTGCTCCCTGCTTGTGTGTTGGAGGTCGCTGAGTAGTGCGCGAGCAAAATTTAAGCTA
CAACAAGGCAAGGCTTGACCGACAATTGCATGAAGAATCTGCTTAGGGTTAGGCGTTTTGCGCTGCTTCG
CGATGTACGGGCCAGATATACGCGTTGACATTGATTATTGACTAGTTATTAATAGTAATCAATTACGGGG
TCATTAGTTCATAGCCCATATATGGAGTTCCGCGTTACATAACTTACGGTAAATGGCCCGCCTGGCTGAC
CGCCCAACGACCCCCGCCCATTGACGTCAATAATGACGTATGTTCCCATAGTAACGCCAATAGGGACTTT
CCATTGACGTCAATGGGTGGAGTATTTACGGTAAACTGCCCACTTGGCAGTACATCAAGTGTATCATATG
CCAAGTACGCCCCCTATTGACGTCAATGACGGTAAATGGCCCGCCTGGCATTATGCCCAGTACATGACCT
TATGGGACTTTCCTACTTGGCAGTACATCTACGTATTAGTCATCGCTATTACCATGGTGATGCGGTTTTG
GCAGTACATCAATGGGCGTGGATAGCGGTTTGACTCACGGGGATTTCCAAGTCTCCACCCCATTGACGTC
AATGGGAGTTTGTTTTGGCACCAAAATCAACGGGACTTTCCAAAATGTCGTAACAACTCCGCCCCATTGA
CGCAAATGGGCGGTAGGCGTGTACGGTGGGAGGTCTATATAAGCAGCGCGTTTTGCCTGTACTGGGTCTC
TCTGGTTAGACCAGATCTGAGCCTGGGAGCTCTCTGGCTAACTAGGGAACCCACTGCTTAAGCCTCAATA
AAGCTTGCCTTGAGTGCTTCAAGTAGTGTGTGCCCGTCTGTTGTGTGACTCTGGTAACTAGAGATCCCTC
AGACCCTTTTAGTCAGTGTGGAAAATCTCTAGCAGTGGCGCCCGAACAGGGACTTGAAAGCGAAAGGGAA
ACCAGAGGAGCTCTCTCGACGCAGGACTCGGCTTGCTGAAGCGCGCACGGCAAGAGGCGAGGGGCGGCGA
CTGGTGAGTACGCCAAAAATTTTGACTAGCGGAGGCTAGAAGGAGAGAGATGGGTGCGAGAGCGTCAGTA
TTAAGCGGGGGAGAATTAGATCGCGATGGGAAAAAATTCGGTTAAGGCCAGGGGGAAAGAAAAAATATAA
ATTAAAACATATAGTATGGGCAAGCAGGGAGCTAGAACGATTCGCAGTTAATCCTGGCCTGTTAGAAACA
TCAGAAGGCTGTAGACAAATACTGGGACAGCTACAACCATCCCTTCAGACAGGATCAGAAGAACTTAGAT
CATTATATAATACAGTAGCAACCCTCTATTGTGTGCATCAAAGGATAGAGATAAAAGACACCAAGGAAGC
TTTAGACAAGATAGAGGAAGAGCAAAACAAAAGTAAGACCACCGCACAGCAAGCGGCCGGCCGCTGATCT
TCAGACCTGGAGGAGGAGATATGAGGGACAATTGGAGAAGTGAATTATATAAATATAAAGTAGTAAAAAT
TGAACCATTAGGAGTAGCACCCACCAAGGCAAAGAGAAGAGTGGTGCAGAGAGAAAAAAGAGCAGTGGGA
ATAGGAGCTTTGTTCCTTGGGTTCTTGGGAGCAGCAGGAAGCACTATGGGCGCAGCGTCAATGACGCTGA
CGGTACAGGCCAGACAATTATTGTCTGGTATAGTGCAGCAGCAGAACAATTTGCTGAGGGCTATTGAGGC
GCAACAGCATCTGTTGCAACTCACAGTCTGGGGCATCAAGCAGCTCCAGGCAAGAATCCTGGCTGTGGAA
AGATACCTAAAGGATCAACAGCTCCTGGGGATTTGGGGTTGCTCTGGAAAACTCATTTGCACCACTGCTG
TGCCTTGGAATGCTAGTTGGAGTAATAAATCTCTGGAACAGATTTGGAATCACACGACCTGGATGGAGTG
GGACAGAGAAATTAACAATTACACAAGCTTAATACACTCCTTAATTGAAGAATCGCAAAACCAGCAAGAA
AAGAATGAACAAGAATTATTGGAATTAGATAAATGGGCAAGTTTGTGGAATTGGTTTAACATAACAAATT
GGCTGTGGTATATAAAATTATTCATAATGATAGTAGGAGGCTTGGTAGGTTTAAGAATAGTTTTTGCTGT
ACTTTCTATAGTGAATAGAGTTAGGCAGGGATATTCACCATTATCGTTTCAGACCCACCTCCCAACCCCG
AGGGGACCCGACAGGCCCGAAGGAATAGAAGAAGAAGGTGGAGAGAGAGACAGAGACAGATCCATTCGAT
TAGTGAACGGATCGGCACTGCGTGCGCCAATTCTGCAGACAAATGGCAGTATTCATCCACAATTTTAAAA
GAAAAGGGGGGATTGGGGGGTACAGTGCAGGGGAAAGAATAGTAGACATAATAGCAACAGACATACAAAC
TAAAGAATTACAAAAACAAATTACAAAAATTCAAAATTTTCGGGTTTATTACAGGGACAGCAGAGATCCA
GTTTGGTTAGTACCGGGCCCGGGTCGACTAGTGATCAGTGTGAGGGAGTGTAAAGCTGGTTTGAGGGCCT
ATTTCCCATGATTCCTTCATATTTGCATATACGATACAAGGCTGTTAGAGAGATAATTAGAATTAATTTG
ACTGTAAACACAAAGATATTAGTACAAAATACGTGACGTAGAAAGTAATAATTTCTTGGGTAGTTTGCAG
TTTTAAAATTATGTTTTAAAATGGACTATCATATGCTTACCGTAACTTGAAAGTATTTCGATTTCTTGGC
TTTATATATCTTGTGGAAAGGACGAAACACCGACAAAACACAATCCCCTGTGTTTAAGAGCTATGCTGGA
AACAGCATAGCAAGTTTAAATAAGGCTAGTCCGTTATCAACTTGAAAAAGTGGCACCGAGTCGGTGCTTT
TTTAAACCGCTGTTCCTAGGAATCCCGAGGCCTTCGAGTGGCTCCGGTGCCCGTCAGTGGGCAGAGCGCA
CATCGCCCACAGTCCCCGAGAAGTTGGGGGGAGGGGTCGGCAATTGAACCGGTGCCTAGAGAAGGTGGCG
CGGGGTAAACTGGGAAAGTGATGTCGTGTACTGGCTCCGCCTTTTTCCCGAGGGTGGGGGAGAACCGTAT
ATAAGTGCAGTAGTCGCCGTGAACGTTCTTTTTCGCAACGGGTTTGCCGCCAGAACACAGGTGTCGTGAC
GCGGGACCCGACATTAGCGCTACAGCTTAAGCGGGCCACCATGACCGAGTACAAGCCCACGGTGCGCCTC
GCCACCCGCGACGACGTCCCCAGGGCCGTACGCACCCTCGCCGCCGCGTTCGCCGACTACCCCGCCACGC
GCCACACCGTCGATCCGGACCGCCACATCGAGCGGGTCACCGAGCTGCAAGAACTCTTCCTCACGCGCGT
CGGGCTCGACATCGGCAAGGTGTGGGTCGCGGACGACGGCGCCGCCGTGGCGGTCTGGACCACGCCGGAG
AGCGTCGAAGCGGGGGCGGTGTTCGCCGAGATCGGCCCGCGCATGGCCGAGTTGAGCGGTTCCCGGCTGG
CCGCGCAGCAACAGATGGAAGGCCTCCTGGCGCCGCACCGGCCCAAGGAGCCCGCGTGGTTCCTGGCCAC
CGTCGGAGTCTCGCCCGACCACCAGGGCAAGGGTCTGGGCAGCGCCGTCGTGCTCCCCGGAGTGGAGGCG
GCCGAGCGCGCCGGGGTGCCCGCCTTCCTGGAGACCTCCGCGCCCCGCAACCTCCCCTTCTACGAGCGGC
TCGGCTTCACCGTCACCGCCGACGTCGAGGTGCCCGAAGGACCGCGCACCTGGTGCATGACCCGCAAGCC
CGGTGCCGCTAGCGGCAGCGGCGCCACCAACTTCAGCCTGCTGAAGCAGGCCGGCGACGTGGAGGAGAAC
CCCGGCCCCATGGTGTCTAAGGGCGAAGAGCTGATTAAGGAGAACATGCACATGAAGCTGTATATGGAGG
GCACCGTGAACAACCACCACTTCAAGTGCACATCCGAGGGCGAAGGCAAGCCCTACGAGGGCACCCAGAC
CATGAGAATCAAGGTGGTCGAGGGCGGCCCTCTCCCCTTCGCCTTCGACATCCTGGCTACCAGCTTCATG
TACGGCAGCAGAACCTTCATCAACCACACCCAGGGCATCCCCGACTTCTTTAAGCAGTCCTTCCCTGAGG
GCTTCACATGGGAGAGAGTCACCACATACGAAGACGGGGGCGTGCTGACCGCTACCCAGGACACCAGCCT
CCAGGACGGCTGCCTCATCTACAACGTCAAGATCAGAGGGGTGAACTTCCCATCCAACGGCCCTGTGATG
CAGAAGAAAACACTCGGCTGGGAGGCCAACACCGAGATGCTGTACCCCGCTGACGGCGGCCTGGAAGGCA
GAAGCGACATGGCCCTGAAGCTCGTGGGCGGGGGCCACCTGATCTGCAACTTCAAGACCACATACAGATC
CAAGAAACCCGCTAAGAACCTCAAGATGCCCGGCGTCTACTATGTGGACCACAGACTGGAAAGAATCAAG
GAGGCCGACAAAGAGACCTACGTCGAGCAGCACGAGGTGGCTGTGGCCAGATACTGCGACCTCCCTAGCA
AACTGGGGCACAAACTTAATTGAAAACGTTGTTGTTTGGGGTTGAATTACTCTTCTAGACCGCGGCGCGC
CCGATAATCAACCTCTGGATTACAAAATTTGTGAAAGATTGACTGGTATTCTTAACTATGTTGCTCCTTT
TACGCTATGTGGATACGCTGCTTTAATGCCTTTGTATCATGCTATTGCTTCCCGTATGGCTTTCATTTTC
TCCTCCTTGTATAAATCCTGGTTGCTGTCTCTTTATGAGGAGTTGTGGCCCGTTGTCAGGCAACGTGGCG
TGGTGTGCACTGTGTTTGCTGACGCAACCCCCACTGGTTGGGGCATTGCCACCACCTGTCAGCTCCTTTC
CGGGACTTTCGCTTTCCCCCTCCCTATTGCCACGGCGGAACTCATCGCCGCCTGCCTTGCCCGCTGCTGG
ACAGGGGCTCGGCTGTTGGGCACTGACAATTCCGTGGTGTTGTCGGGGAAATCATCGTCCTTTCCTTGGC
TGCTCGCCTGTGTTGCCACCTGGATTCTGCGCGGGACGTCCTTCTGCTACGTCCCTTCGGCCCTCAATCC
AGCGGACCTTCCTTCCCGCGGCCTGCTGCCGGCTCTGCGGCCTCTTCCGCGTCTTCGCCTTCGCCCTCAG
ACGAGTCGGATCTCCCTTTGGGCCGCCTCCCCGCATCGATACCGTCGACCTCGATCGAGACCTAGAAAAA
CATGGAGCAATCACAAGTAGCAATACAGCAGCTACCAATGCTGATTGTGCCTGGCTAGAAGCACAAGAGG
AGGAGGAGGTGGGTTTTCCAGTCACACCTCAGGTACCTTTAAGACCAATGACTTACAAGGCAGCTGTAGA
TCTTAGCCACTTTTTAAAAGAAAAGGGGGGACTGGAAGGGCTAATTCACTCCCAACGAAGACAAGATATC
CTTGATCTGTGGATCTACCACACACAAGGCTACTTCCCTGATTGGCAGAACTACACACCAGGGCCAGGGA
TCAGATATCCACTGACCTTTGGATGGTGCTACAAGCTAGTACCAGTTGAGCAAGAGAAGGTAGAAGAAGC
CAATGAAGGAGAGAACACCCGCTTGTTACACCCTGTGAGCCTGCATGGGATGGATGACCCGGAGAGAGAA
GTATTAGAGTGGAGGTTTGACAGCCGCCTAGCATTTCATCACATGGCCCGAGAGCTGCATCCGGACTGTA
CTGGGTCTCTCTGGTTAGACCAGATCTGAGCCTGGGAGCTCTCTGGCTAACTAGGGAACCCACTGCTTAA
GCCTCAATAAAGCTTGCCTTGAGTGCTTCAAGTAGTGTGTGCCCGTCTGTTGTGTGACTCTGGTAACTAG
AGATCCCTCAGACCCTTTTAGTCAGTGTGGAAAATCTCTAGCAGCATGTGAGCAAAAGGCCAGCAAAAGG
CCAGGAACCGTAAAAAGGCCGCGTTGCTGGCGTTTTTCCATAGGCTCCGCCCCCCTGACGAGCATCACAA
AAATCGACGCTCAAGTCAGAGGTGGCGAAACCCGACAGGACTATAAAGATACCAGGCGTTTCCCCCTGGA
AGCTCCCTCGTGCGCTCTCCTGTTCCGACCCTGCCGCTTACCGGATACCTGTCCGCCTTTCTCCCTTCGG
GAAGCGTGGCGCTTTCTCATAGCTCACGCTGTAGGTATCTCAGTTCGGTGTAGGTCGTTCGCTCCAAGCT
GGGCTGTGTGCACGAACCCCCCGTTCAGCCCGACCGCTGCGCCTTATCCGGTAACTATCGTCTTGAGTCC
AACCCGGTAAGACACGACTTATCGCCACTGGCAGCAGCCACTGGTAACAGGATTAGCAGAGCGAGGTATG
TAGGCGGTGCTACAGAGTTCTTGAAGTGGTGGCCTAACTACGGCTACACTAGAAGAACAGTATTTGGTAT
CTGCGCTCTGCTGAAGCCAGTTACCTTCGGAAAAAGAGTTGGTAGCTCTTGATCCGGCAAACAAACCACC
GCTGGTAGCGGTGGTTTTTTTGTTTGCAAGCAGCAGATTACGCGCAGAAAAAAAGGATCTCAAGAAGATC
CTTTGATCTTTTCTACGGGGTCTGACGCTCAGTGGAACGAAAACTCACGTTAAGGGATTTTGGTCATGAG
ATTATCAAAAAGGATCTTCACCTAGATCCTTTTAAATTAAAAATGAAGTTTTAAATCAATCTAAAGTATA
TATGAGTAAACTTGGTCTGACAGTTACCAATGCTTAATCAGTGAGGCACCTATCTCAGCGATCTGTCTAT
TTCGTTCATCCATAGTTGCCTGACTCCCCGTCGTGTAGATAACTACGATACGGGAGGGCTTACCATCTGG
CCCCAGTGCTGCAATGATACCGCGAGACCCACGCTCACCGGCTCCAGATTTATCAGCAATAAACCAGCCA
GCCGGAAGGGCCGAGCGCAGAAGTGGTCCTGCAACTTTATCCGCCTCCATCCAGTCTATTAATTGTTGCC
GGGAAGCTAGAGTAAGTAGTTCGCCAGTTAATAGTTTGCGCAACGTTGTTGCCATTGCTACAGGCATCGT
GGTGTCACGCTCGTCGTTTGGTATGGCTTCATTCAGCTCCGGTTCCCAACGATCAAGGCGAGTTACATGA
TCCCCCATGTTGTGCAAAAAAGCGGTTAGCTCCTTCGGTCCTCCGATCGTTGTCAGAAGTAAGTTGGCCG
CAGTGTTATCACTCATGGTTATGGCAGCACTGCATAATTCTCTTACTGTCATGCCATCCGTAAGATGCTT
TTCTGTGACTGGTGAGTACTCAACCAAGTCATTCTGAGAATAGTGTATGCGGCGACCGAGTTGCTCTTGC
CCGGCGTCAATACGGGATAATACCGCGCCACATAGCAGAACTTTAAAAGTGCTCATCATTGGAAAACGTT
CTTCGGGGCGAAAACTCTCAAGGATCTTACCGCTGTTGAGATCCAGTTCGATGTAACCCACTCGTGCACC
CAACTGATCTTCAGCATCTTTTACTTTCACCAGCGTTTCTGGGTGAGCAAAAACAGGAAGGCAAAATGCC
GCAAAAAAGGGAATAAGGGCGACACGGAAATGTTGAATACTCATACTCTTCCTTTTTCAATATTATTGAA
GCATTTATCAGGGTTATTGTCTCATGAGCGGATACATATTTGAATGTATTTAGAAAAATAAACAAATAGG
GGTTCCGCGCACATTTCCCCGAAAAGTGCCACCTGACG
